>Addgene plasmid #55070 | mCherry-Lasp1-C-10 | depositor partial sequence | sequence record 85454 | insert sequence
TGACGTCAGATCCGCTAGCGCTACCGGTCGCCACCATGGTGAGCAAGGGCGAGGAGGATAACATGGCCAT
CATCAAGGAGTTCATGCGCTTCAAGGTGCACATGGAGGGCTCCGTGAACGGCCACGAGTTCGAGATCGAG
GGCGAGGGCGAGGGCCGCCCCTACGAGGGCACCCAGACCGCCAAGCTGAAGGTGACCAAGGGTGGCCCCC
TGCCCTTCGCCTGGGACATCCTGTCCCCTCAGTTCATGTACGGCTCCAAGGCCTACGTGAAGCACCCCGC
CGACATCCCCGACTACTTGAAGCTGTCCTTCCCCGAGGGCTTCAAGTGGGAGCGCGTGATGAACTTCGAG
GACGGCGGCGTGGTGACCGTGACCCAGGACTCCTCCCTGCAGGACGGCGAGTTCATCTACAAGGTGAAGC
TGCGCGGCACCAACTTCCCCTCCGACGGCCCCGTAATGCAGAAGAAGACCATGGGCTGGGAGGCCTCCTC
CGAGCGGATGTACCCCGAGGACGGCGCCCTGAAGGGCGAGATCAAGCAGAGGCTGAAGCTGAAGGACGGC
GGCCACTACGACGCTGAGGTCAAGACCACCTACAAGGCCAAGAAGCCCGTGCAGCTGCCCGGCGCCTACA
ACGTCAACATCAAGTTGGACATCACCTCCCACAACGAGGACTACACCATCGTGGAACAGTACGAACGCGC
CGAGGGCCGCCACTCCACCGGCGGCATGGACGAGCTGTACAAGTCCGGACTCAGATCTAGCGGTGGCAGT
GGAAACCCCAACTGCGCCCGGTGCGGCAAGATCGTGTATCCCACGGAGAAGGTGAACTGTCTGGATAAGT
TCTGGCATAAAGCATGCTTCCATTGCGAGACCTGCAAGATGACACTGAACATGAAGAACTACAAGGGCTA
CGAGAAGAAGCCCTACTGCAACGCACACTACCCCAAGCAGTCCTTCACCATGGTGGCGGACACCCCGGAA
AACCTTCGCCTCAAGCAACAGAGTGAGCTCCAGAGTCAGGTGCGCTACAAGGAGGAGTTTGAGAAGAACA
AGGGCAAAGGTTTCAGCGTAGTGGCAGACACGCCCGAGCTCCAGAGAATCAAGAAGACCCAGGACCAGAT
CAGTAACATAAAATACCATGAGGAGTTTGAGAAGAGCCGCATGGGCCCTAGCGGGGGCGAGGGCATGGAG
CCAGAGCGTCGGGATTCACAGGACGGCAGCAGCTACCGGCGGCCCCTGGAGCAGCAGCAGCCTCACCACA
TCCCGACCAGTGCCCCGGTTTACCAGCAGCCCCAGCAGCAGCCGGTGGCCCAGTCCTATGGTGGCTACAA
GGAGCCTGCAGCCCCAGTCTCCATACAGCGCAGCGCCCCAGGTGGTGGCGGGAAGCGGTACCGCGTGGTG
TATGACTACAGCGCCGCCGACGAGGACGAGGTCTCCTTCCAGGACGGGGACACCATCGTCAACGTGCAGC
AGATCGACGACGGCTGGATGTACGGGACGGTGGAGCGCACCGGCGACACGGGGATGCTGCCGGCCAACTA
CGTGGAGGCCATCTGAGGATCCACCGGATCTAGATAACTGATCATAATCAGCCATACCACATT
