>Addgene plasmid #55070 | mCherry-Lasp1-C-10 | addgene partial sequence | sequence record 107742 | SV40pA-R 5'-GAAATTTGTGATGCTATTGC-3'
AGCTGCATAAACAAGTTAACAACAACAATTGCATTCATTTTATGTTTCAGGTTCAGGGGGAGGTGTGGGA
GGTTTTTTAAAGCAAGTAAAACCTCTACAAATGTGGTATGGCTGATTATGATCAGTTATCTAGATCCGGT
GGATCCTCAGATGGCCTCCACGTAGTTGGCCGGCAGCATCCCCGTGTCGCCGGTGCGCTCCACCGTCCCG
TACATCCAGCCGTCGTCGATCTGCTGCACGTTGACGATGGTGTCCCCGTCCTGGAAGGAGACCTCGTCCT
CGTCGGCGGCGCTGTAGTCATACACCACGCGGTACCGCTTCCCGCCACCACCTGGGGCGCTGCGCTGTAT
GGAGACTGGGGCTGCAGGCTCCTTGTAGCCACCATAGGACTGGGCCACCGGCTGCTGCTGGGGCTGCTGG
TAAACCGGGGCACTGGTCGGGATGTGGTGAGGCTGCTGCTGCTCCAGGGGCCGCCGGTAGCTGCTGCCGT
CCTGTGAATCCCGACGCTCTGGCTCCATGCCCTCGCCCCCGCTAGGGCCCATGCGGCTCTTCTCAAACTC
CTCATGGTATTTTATGTTACTGATCTGGTCCTGGGTCTTCTTGATTCTCTGGAGCTCGGGCGTGTCTGCC
ACTACGCTGAAACCTTTGCCCTTGTTCTTCTCAAACTCCTCCTTGTAGCGCACCTGACTCTGGAGCTCAC
TCTGTTGCTTGAGGCGAAGGTTTTCCGGGGTGTCCGCCACCATGGTGAAGGACTGCTTGGGGTAGTGTGC
GTTGCAGTAGGGCTTCTTCTCGTAGCCCTTGTAGTTCTTCATGTTCAGTGTCATCTTGCAGGTCTCGCAA
TGGAAGCATGCTTTATGCCAGAACTTATCCAGACAGTTCACCTTCTCCGTGGGATACACGATCTTGCCGC
ACCGGGCGCAGTTGGGGTTTCCACTGCCACCGCTAGATCTGAGTCCGGACTTGTACAGCTCGTCCATGCC
GCCGGTGGA
