[The description below was written by a language model from this plasmid's Addgene catalogue record.]
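Description:
mCherry-Lasp1-C-10 is a mammalian expression plasmid built on the mCherry-C1 backbone (about 4.75 kb without the insert) that encodes human LASP1 (LIM and SH3 protein 1) fused to the red fluorescent protein mCherry. Transcription is driven by the CMV promoter, a strong constitutive promoter in most mammalian cell lines. The mCherry coding sequence is supplied by the backbone and sits at the N terminus of the fusion, with LASP1 cloned downstream of it. The "C-10" in the name probably refers to this C1-type arrangement and a ten-residue linker between the two proteins, but the record does not explain the naming. The plasmid is maintained in E. coli at high copy number under kanamycin selection. It also carries a neomycin resistance marker, which allows G418 selection of stably transfected mammalian cells. The listed 3′ sequencing primer implies an SV40 polyadenylation signal downstream of the insert. No feature table is provided, so other backbone elements, including the origin of replication, are not documented here, and the cloning method is recorded as unknown.

The construct is intended as a fluorescent localization marker for focal adhesions. LASP1 is an actin-associated protein that is recruited to these structures, so the fusion labels them red in live or fixed cells, with excitation at 587 nm and emission at 610 nm. The LASP1 insert differs from the reference transcript by a single alanine-to-valine substitution. The record gives this as A209V in the mutation field but as A210V in the depositor comments, an inconsistency it does not resolve. The depositor states that the change should not affect protein function.
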