Addgene plasmid #55070: mCherry-Lasp1-C-10
Purpose: Localization: Focal Adhesions, Excitation: 587, Emission: 610
Depositing lab: Michael Davidson. Depositing organization: Florida State University, Tallahassee.
Backbone
  Vector backbone: mCherry-C1
  Backbone size w/o insert (bp): 4750
  Vector type: Mammalian Expression
  Selectable markers: Neomycin (select with G418)
Growth in bacteria
  Bacterial resistance: Kanamycin, 50 μg/mL
  Growth temperature: 37°C
  Growth strain: DH5alpha
  Copy number: High Copy
Gene/Insert
  Gene/Insert name: Lasp1 (alt name: NM_006148.1)
  Species: H. sapiens (human)
  Mutation: A209V
  Entrez Gene: LASP1 (a.k.a. Lasp-1, MLN50)
  Promoter: CMV
  Tag / fusion protein: mCherry (N terminal on backbone)
  Cloning method: Unknown
  Sequencing primers: 5′ CMV-F; 3′ SV40pA-R
Terms and licenses: Academic/Nonprofit Terms; Industry Terms: Not Available to Industry
Depositor comments: Excitation = 587; Emission = 610 Lasp1 contains A210V compared to reference sequence (NM_0061481). Mutation should not affect function.
How to cite: mCherry-Lasp1-C-10 was a gift from Michael Davidson (Addgene plasmid # 55070 ; http://n2t.net/addgene:55070 ; RRID:Addgene_55070)
